Addgene plasmid #65031: pUC18T-mini-Tn7T-Gm-eyfp
Purpose: GmR mini-Tn7 vector, mobilizable, for YFP tagging bacteria
Depositing lab: Herbert Schweizer. Depositing organization: Colorado State University, Fort Collins. Publication: mini-Tn7 insertion in bacteria with single attTn7 sites: example Pseudomonas aeruginosa. Choi KH, Schweizer HP. Nat Protoc. 2006;1(1):153-61. 10.1038/nprot.2006.24 PubMed 17406227.
Backbone
  Vector backbone: pUC18T-mini-Tn7T-Gm
  Backbone manufacturer: Herbert Schweizer
  Total vector size (bp): 5864
  Vector type: Bacterial Expression
Growth in bacteria
  Bacterial resistance: Gentamicin, 10 μg/mL
  Growth temperature: 37°C
  Growth strain: DH5alpha
  Growth instructions: also Ampicillin resistant
  Copy number: High Copy
Gene/Insert
  Gene/Insert name: eyfp (alt name: YFP)
Terms and licenses: Academic/Nonprofit Terms; Industry Terms: Not Available to Industry
Depositor comments: GenBank Accession # DQ493879
How to cite: pUC18T-mini-Tn7T-Gm-eyfp was a gift from Herbert Schweizer (Addgene plasmid # 65031 ; http://n2t.net/addgene:65031 ; RRID:Addgene_65031)
