[The description below was written by a language model from this plasmid's Addgene catalogue record and pLannotate feature annotations shown in this document.]
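Description:
pUC18T-mini-Tn7T-Gm-eyfp is a 5,864 bp mobilizable mini-Tn7 delivery plasmid for tagging bacteria with yellow fluorescent protein. It is built on the pUC18T-mini-Tn7T-Gm backbone and is listed as a bacterial expression vector. It replicates at high copy in E. coli from a ColE1/pUC-type origin. The backbone carries a β-lactamase gene (AmpR) with its own promoter, so cells are ampicillin resistant as well as gentamicin resistant. An IncP oriT lies outside the transposon ends and allows conjugative transfer of the plasmid into recipient bacteria when transfer functions are supplied in trans. Small annotated fragments of bom, lacZα, lacI, rop and CmR appear to be remnants of cloning history rather than functional genes.

The payload sits between the Tn7L and Tn7R ends, which define the segment that Tn7 transposase moves into the chromosome. No transposase genes are annotated on the plasmid, so transposition functions would have to come from elsewhere. Within the element, the aacC1 gentamicin acetyltransferase gene (GmR) is driven by a class 1 integron Pc promoter. It is flanked by two FRT sites, which permits FLP-mediated removal of the marker after integration. The EYFP coding sequence lies downstream of a region containing two lac operators. The promoter driving it is not explicitly annotated in the feature table or named in the catalogue fields. Pairs of lambda t0 and rrnB T1 terminators bracket the cassettes and serve to insulate them from read-through transcription into or out of the insertion.

The associated publication concerns site-specific mini-Tn7 insertion in bacteria with a single attTn7 site, using Pseudomonas aeruginosa as the example. This fits the stated use of the construct to generate stable, single-copy YFP-labelled strains.
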