Features (pLannotate 1.2.2; 25 found; start..end, strand, type, name):
    137..236     +  misc_feature   bom (fragment): basis of mobility region from pBR322
    242..310     -  CDS            lacZα (fragment): LacZα fragment of β-galactosidase; lacZ fragment
    382..580     -  mobile_element Tn7R (fragment): mini-Tn7 element (right end of the Tn7 transposon) Tn7
    584..608     -  misc_feature   MCS (fragment): pBluescript multiple cloning site
    629..723     +  terminator     lambda t0 terminator: transcription terminator from phage lambda
    733..762     +  CDS            CmR (fragment): chloramphenicol acetyltransferase confers resistance to chloramphenicol
    826..912     +  terminator     rrnB T1 terminator: Escherichia coli rrnB; transcription terminator T1 from the E. coli rrnB gene
    972..1005    +  protein_bind   FRT (minimal): supports FLP-mediated excision but not integration (Turan and Bode, 2011) FLP recombinase from the Saccharomyces cerevisiae 2μ plasmid
   1135..1668    -  CDS            GmR: gentamycin acetyltransferase; aacC1; confers resistance to gentamycin
   1857..1885    -  promoter       Pc promoter: intI1 (promoter lies within the coding sequence); class 1 integron promoter
   1926..1973    +  protein_bind   FRT: FLP-mediated recombination occurs in the 8-bp core sequence TCTAGAAA (Turan and Bode, 2011). FLP recombinase from the Saccharomyces cerevisiae 2μ plasmid
   2035..2121    -  terminator     rrnB T1 terminator: Escherichia coli rrnB; transcription terminator T1 from the E. coli rrnB gene
   2185..2214    -  CDS            CmR (fragment): chloramphenicol acetyltransferase confers resistance to chloramphenicol
   2224..2318    -  terminator     lambda t0 terminator: transcription terminator from phage lambda
   2344..3060    -  CDS            EYFP: EYFP is a basic (constitutively fluorescent) green/yellow fluorescent protein published in 1996, derived from Aequorea victoria. It is reported to be a very rapidly-maturing weak dimer with high acid sensitivity.
   3097..3113    -  protein_bind   lac operator: The lac repressor binds to the lac operator to inhibit transcription in E. coli. This inhibition can be relieved by adding lactose or isopropyl-β-D-thiogalactopyranoside (IPTG). lac repressor encoded by lacI
   3130..3146    -  protein_bind   lac operator: The lac repressor binds to the lac operator to inhibit transcription in E. coli. This inhibition can be relieved by adding lactose or isopropyl-β-D-thiogalactopyranoside (IPTG). lac repressor encoded by lacI
   3278..3355    +  promoter       AmpR promoter (fragment): bla
   3381..3546    -  mobile_element Tn7L: mini-Tn7 element (left end of the Tn7 transposon) Tn7
   3579..3633    -  CDS            lacI (fragment): lac repressor; lacI; The lac repressor binds to the lac operator to inhibit transcription in E. coli. This inhibition can be relieved by adding lactose or isopropyl-β-D-thiogalactopyranoside (IPTG).
   3705..3813    -  oriT           oriT: incP origin of transfer
   4045..4633    -  rep_origin     ori: high-copy-number ColE1/pMB1/pBR322/pUC origin of replication
   4804..5664    -  CDS            AmpR: β-lactamase; bla; confers resistance to ampicillin, carbenicillin, and related antibiotics
   5665..5769    -  promoter       AmpR promoter: bla
   5864..35      +  CDS            rop (fragment) (across the origin): Rop protein, which maintains plasmids at low copy number; rop
>Addgene plasmid #65031 | pUC18T-mini-Tn7T-Gm-eyfp | depositor full sequence | sequence record 121759 | pUC18T-mini-Tn7T-Gm-eyfp sequence 5864 bps
TCGCGCGTTTCGGTGATGACGGTGAAAACCTCTGACACATGCAGCTCCCGGAGACGGTCACAGCTTGTCT
GTAAGCGGATGCCGGGAGCAGACAAGCCCGTCAGGGCGCGTCAGCGGGTGTTGGCGGGTGTCGGGGCTGG
CTTAACTATGCGGCATCAGAGCAGATTGTACTGAGAGTGCACCATATGCGGTGTGAAATACCGCACAGAT
GCGTAAGGAGAAAATACCGCATCAGGCGCCATTCGCCATTCAGGCTGCGCAACTGTTGGGAAGGGCGATC
GGTGCGGGCCTCTTCGCTATTACGCCAGCTAGAGGACCAGCCGCGTAACCTGGCAAAATCGGTTACGGTT
GAGTAATAAATGGATGCCCTGCGTAAGCAGGTGTGGGCGGACAATAAAGTCTTAAACTGAACAAAATAGA
TCTAAACTATGACAATAAAGTCTTAAACTAGACAGAATAGTTGTAAACTGAAATCAGTCCAGTTATGCTG
TGAAAAAGCATACTGGACTTTTGTTATGGCTAAAGCAAACTCTTCATTTTCTGAAGTGCAAATTGCCCGT
CGTATTAAAGAGGGGCGTGGGGTTCGAGGTCGACGGTATCGATAAGCTAGCTTAATTAGCTGAGCTTGGA
CTCCTGTTGATAGATCCAGTAATGACCTCAGAACTCCATCTGGATTTGTTCAGAACGCTCGGTTGCCGCC
GGGCGTTTTTTATTGGTGAGAATCCAAGCTAGACTGCGATGAGTGGCAGGGCGGGGCGTAATTTTTTTAA
GGCAGTTATTGGTGCCCTTAAACGCCTGGGGTAATGACTCTCTAGCTTGAGGCATCAAATAAAACGAAAG
GCTCAGTCGAAAGACTGGGCCTTTCGTTTTATCTGTTGTTTGTCGGTGAACGCTCTCCTGAGTAGGACAA
ATCCGCCGCTAGGAGCTTGCGGCCCGGACGATCGAATTGGGGATCTTGAAGTACCTATTCCGAAGTTCCT
ATTCTCTAGAAAGTATAGGAACTTCAGAGCGCTTTTGAAGCTGATGTGCTTAAAAACTTACTCAATGGAA
TTCTAGATCGAATTGGCCGCGGCGTTGTGACAATTTACCGAACAACTCCGCGGCCGGGAAGCCGATCTCG
GCTTGAACGAATTGTTAGGTGGCGGTACTTGGGTCGATATCAAAGTGCATCACTTCTTCCCGTATGCCCA
ACTTTGTATAGAGAGCCACTGCGGGATCGTCACCGTAATCTGCTTGCACGTAGATCACATAAGCACCAAG
CGCGTTGGCCTCATGCTTGAGGAGATTGATGAGCGCGGTGGCAATGCCCTGCCTCCGGTGCTCGCCGGAG
ACTGCGAGATCATAGATATAGATCTCACTACGCGGCTGCTCAAACCTGGGCAGAACGTAAGCCGCGAGAG
CGCCAACAACCGCTTCTTGGTCGAAGGCAGCAAGCGCGATGAATGTCTTACTACGGAGCAAGTTCCCGAG
GTAATCGGAGTCCGGCTGATGTTGGGAGTAGGTGGCTACGTCTCCGAACTCACGACCGAAAAGATCAAGA
GCAGCCCGCATGGATTTGACTTGGTCAGGGCCGAGCCTACATGTGCGAATGATGCCCATACTTGAGCCAC
CTAACTTTGTTTTAGGGCGACTGCCCTGCTGCGTAACATCGTTGCTGCTGCGTAACATCGTTGCTGCTCC
ATAACATCAAACATCGACCCACGGCGTAACGCGCTTGCTGCTTGGATGCCCGAGGCATAGACTGTACAAA
AAAACAGTCATAACAAGCCATGAAAACCGCCACTGCGCCGTTACCACCGCTGCGTTCGGTCAAGGTTCTG
GACCAGTTGCGTGAGCGCATACGCTACTTGCATTACAGTTTACGAACCGAACAGGCTTATGTCAATTCGA
TCCATTGCTGTTGACAAAGGGAATCAGGGGATCTTGAAGTTCCTATTCCGAAGTTCCTATTCTCTAGAAA
GTATAGGAACTTCAGAGCGCTTTTGAAGCTAATTCGATCATGCATGAGCTCGGGCCGCAAGCTCCTAGCG
GCGGATTTGTCCTACTCAGGAGAGCGTTCACCGACAAACAACAGATAAAACGAAAGGCCCAGTCTTTCGA
CTGAGCCTTTCGTTTTATTTGATGCCTCAAGCTAGAGAGTCATTACCCCAGGCGTTTAAGGGCACCAATA
ACTGCCTTAAAAAAATTACGCCCCGCCCTGCCACTCATCGCAGTCTAGCTTGGATTCTCACCAATAAAAA
ACGCCCGGCGGCAACCGAGCGTTCTGAACAAATCCAGATGGAGTTCTGAGGTCATTACTGGATCTATCAA
CAGGAGTCCAAGCTCAGCTAATTAAGCTTATTACTTGTACAGCTCGTCCATGCCGAGAGTGATCCCGGCG
GCGGTCACGAACTCCAGCAGGACCATGTGATCGCGCTTCTCGTTGGGGTCTTTGCTCAGGGCGGACTGGT
AGCTCAGGTAGTGGTTGTCGGGCAGCAGCACGGGGCCGTCGCCGATGGGGGTGTTCTGCTGGTAGTGGTC
GGCGAGCTGCACGCTGCCGTCCTCGATGTTGTGGCGGATCTTGAAGTTCACCTTGATGCCGTTCTTCTGC
TTGTCGGCCATGATATAGACGTTGTGGCTGTTGTAGTTGTACTCCAGCTTGTGCCCCAGGATGTTGCCGT
CCTCCTTGAAGTCGATGCCCTTCAGCTCGATGCGGTTCACCAGGGTGTCGCCCTCGAACTTCACCTCGGC
GCGGGTCTTGTAGTTGCCGTCGTCCTTGAAGAAGATGGTGCGCTCCTGGACGTAGCCTTCGGGCATGGCG
GACTTGAAGAAGTCGTGCTGCTTCATGTGGTCGGGGTAGCGGGCGAAGCACTGCAGGCCGTAGCCGAAGG
TGGTCACGAGGGTGGGCCAGGGCACGGGCAGCTTGCCGGTGGTGCAGATGAACTTCAGGGTCAGCTTGCC
GTAGGTGGCATCGCCCTCGCCCTCGCCGGACACGCTGAACTTGTGGCCGTTTACGTCGCCGTCCAGCTCG
ACCAGGATGGGCACCACCCCGGTGAACAGCTCCTCGCCCTTGCTCAGCATGCTTAATTTCTCCTCTTTAA
TTCTAGATGTGTGAAATTGTTATCCGCTCACAATTGAATCTAAGTATCATTGTTATCCGCTCACAAGTCA
ACACTCTTTTTGATAAATTTTCTCGAGGTGAAGACGAAAGGGCCTCGTGATACGCCTATTTTTATAGGTT
AATGTCATGATAATAATGGTTTCTTAGACGTCAGGTGGCACTTTTCGGGGAAATGTGCGCGGAACCCCTA
TTTGTTTATTTTTCTAAATACATTCAAATATGTATCCGCTCATGAGACAATAACCCTGATAAATGGTACC
TCGCGAAGGCCTTGCAGGCCAACCAGATAAGTGAAATCTAGTTCCAAACTATTTTGTCATTTTTAATTTT
CGTATTAGCTTACGACGCTACACCCAGTTCCCATCTATTTTGTCACTCTTCCCTAAATAATCCTTAAAAA
CTCCATTTCCACCCCTCCCAGTTCCCAACTATTTTGTCCGCCCACAGCGGGGCATTTTTCTTCCTGTTAT
GTTTGGGCGCTGCATTAATGAATCGGCCAACGCGCGGGGAGAGGCGGTTTGCGTATTGGGCGCTCTTCCG
CTTCCTCGCTCACTGACCCGCTGCGCTCGGTCGTTCGGCTGCGGCGAGCGGTATCAGAGCTTATCGGCCA
GCCTCGCAGAGCAGGATTCCCGTTGAGCACCGCCAGGTGCGAATAAGGGACAGTGAAGAAGGAACACCCG
CTCGCGGGTGGGCCTACTTCACCTATCCTGCCCGGCTGACGCCGTTGGATACACCAAGGAAAGTCTACAC
GAACCCTTTGGCAAAATCCTGTATATCGTGCGAAAAAGGATGGATATACCGAAAAAATCGCTATAATGAC
CCCGAAGCAGGGTTATGCAGCGGAAAGTATACCTTAAGGAATCCCCTGATAACGCAGGAAAGAACATGTG
AGCAAAAGGCCAGCAAAAGGCCAGGAACCGTAAAAAGGCCGCGTTGCTGGCGTTTTTCCATAGGCTCCGC
CCCCCTGACGAGCATCACAAAAATCGACGCTCGAGTCAGAGGTGGCGAAACCCGACAGGACTATAAAGAT
ACCAGGCGTTTCCCCCTGGAAGCTCCCTCGTGCGCTCTCCTGTTCCGACCCTGCCGCTTACCGGATACCT
GTCCGCCTTTCTCCCTTCGGGAAGCGTGGCGCTTTCTCATAGCTCACGCTGTAGGTATCTCAGTTCGGTG
TAGGTCGTTCGCTCCAAGCTGGGCTGTGTGCACGAACCCCCCGTTCAGCCCGACCGCTGCGCCTTATCCG
GTAACTATCGTCTTGAGTCCAACCCGGTAAGACACGACTTATCGCCACTGGCAGCAGCCACTGGTAACAG
GATTAGCAGAGCGAGGTATGTAGGCGGTGCTACAGAGTTCTTGAAGTGGTGGCCTAACTACGGCTACACT
AGAAGGACAGTATTTGGTATCTGCGCTCTGCTGAAGCCAGTTACCTTCGGAAAAAGAGTTGGTAGCTCTT
GATCCGGCAAACAAACCACCGCTGGTAGCGGTGGTTTTTTTGTTTGCAAGCAGCAGATTACGCGCAGAAA
AAAAGGATCTCAAGAAGATCCTTTGATCTTTTCTACGGGGTCTGACGCTCAGTGGAACGAAAACTCACGT
TAAGGGATTTTGGTCATGAGATTATCAAAAAGGATCTTCACCTAGATCCTTTTAAATTAAAAATGAAGTT
TTAAATCAATCTAAAGTATATATGAGTAAACTTGGTCTGACAGTTACCAATGCTTAATCAGTGAGGCACC
TATCTCAGCGATCTGTCTATTTCGTTCATCCATAGTTGCCTGACTCCCCGTCGTGTAGATAACTACGATA
CGGGAGGGCTTACCATCTGGCCCCAGTGCTGCAATGATACCGCGAGACCCACGCTCACCGGCTCCAGATT
TATCAGCAATAAACCAGCCAGCCGGAAGGGCCGAGCGCAGAAGTGGTCCTGCAACTTTATCCGCCTCCAT
CCAGTCTATTAATTGTTGCCGGGAAGCTAGAGTAAGTAGTTCGCCAGTTAATAGTTTGCGCAACGTTGTT
GCCATTGCTACAGGCATCGTGGTGTCACGCTCGTCGTTTGGTATGGCTTCATTCAGCTCCGGTTCCCAAC
GATCAAGGCGAGTTACATGATCCCCCATGTTGTGCAAAAAAGCGGTTAGCTCCTTCGGTCCTCCGATCGT
TGTCAGAAGTAAGTTGGCCGCAGTGTTATCACTCATGGTTATGGCAGCACTGCATAATTCTCTTACTGTC
ATGCCATCCGTAAGATGCTTTTCTGTGACTGGTGAGTACTCAACCAAGTCATTCTGAGAATAGTGTATGC
GGCGACCGAGTTGCTCTTGCCCGGCGTCAATACGGGATAATACCGCGCCACATAGCAGAACTTTAAAAGT
GCTCATCATTGGAAAACGTTCTTCGGGGCGAAAACTCTCAAGGATCTTACCGCTGTTGAGATCCAGTTCG
ATGTAACCCACTCGTGCACCCAACTGATCTTCAGCATCTTTTACTTTCACCAGCGTTTCTGGGTGAGCAA
AAACAGGAAGGCAAAATGCCGCAAAAAAGGGAATAAGGGCGACACGGAAATGTTGAATACTCATACTCTT
CCTTTTTCAATATTATTGAAGCATTTATCAGGGTTATTGTCTCATGAGCGGATACATATTTGAATGTATT
TAGAAAAATAAACAAATAGGGGTTCCGCGCACATTTCCCCGAAAAGTGCCACCTGACGTCTAAGAAACCA
TTATTATCATGACATTAACCTATAAAAATAGGCGTATCACGAGGCCCTTTCGTC
