>Addgene plasmid #65031 | pUC18T-mini-Tn7T-Gm-eyfp | addgene partial sequence | sequence record 112814 | pUC-4 5'-CAGTGAGCGAGGAAGCGGAAGAGCGCCCAA-3'
GATTCATTAATGCAGCGCCCAAACATAACAGGAAGAAAAATGCCCCGCTGTGGGCGGACAAAATAGTTGG
GAACTGGGAGGGGTGGAAATGGAGTTTTTAAGGATTATTTAGGGAAGAGTGACAAAATAGATGGGAACTG
GGTGTAGCGTCGTAAGCTAATACGAAAATTAAAAATGACAAAATAGTTTGGAACTAGATTTCACTTATCT
GGTTGGCCTGCAAGGCCTTCGCGAGGTACCATTTATCAGGGTTATTGTCTCATGAGCGGATACATATTTG
AATGTATTTAGAAAAATAAACAAATAGGGGTTCCGCGCACATTTCCCCGAAAAGTGCCACCTGACGTCTA
AGAAACCATTATTATCATGACATTAACCTATAAAAATAGGCGTATCACGAGGCCCTTTCGTCTTCACCTC
GAGAAAATTTATCAAAAAGAGTGTTGACTTGTGAGCGGATAACAATGATACTTAGATTCAATTGTGAGCG
GATAACAATTTCACACATCTAGAATTAAAGAGGAGAAATTAAGCATGCTGAGCAAGGGCGAGGAGCTGTT
CACCGGGGTGGTGCCCATCCTGGTCGAGCTGGACGGCGACGTAAACGGCCACAAGTTCAGCGTGTCCGGC
GAGGGCGAGGGCGATGCCACCTACGGCAAGCTGACCCTGAAGTTCATCTGCACCACCGGCAAGCTGCCCG
TGCCCTGGCCCACCCTCGTGACCACCTTCGGCTACGGCCTGCAGTGCTTCG
