>Addgene plasmid #65031 | pUC18T-mini-Tn7T-Gm-eyfp | addgene partial sequence | sequence record 112815 | LacZ-F2 5'-cctcttcgctattacgccag-3'
TGGATGCCCTGCGTAAGCAGGTGTGGGCGGACAATAAAGTCTTAAACTGAACAAAATAGATCTAAACTAT
GACAATAAAGTCTTAAACTAGACAGAATAGTTGTAAACTGAAATCAGTCCAGTTATGCTGTGAAAAAGCA
TACTGGACTTTTGTTATGGCTAAAGCAAACTCTTCATTTTCTGAAGTGCAAATTGCCCGTCGTATTAAAG
AGGGGCGTGGGGTTCGAGGTCGACGGTATCGATAAGCTAGCTTAATTAGCTGAGCTTGGACTCCTGTTGA
TAGATCCAGTAATGACCTCAGAACTCCATCTGGATTTGTTCAGAACGCTCGGTTGCCGCCGGGCGTTTTT
TATTGGTGAGAATCCAAGCTAGACTGCGATGAGTGGCAGGGCGGGGCGTAATTTTTTTAAGGCAGTTATT
GGTGCCCTTAAACGCCTGGGGTAATGACTCTCTAGCTTGAGGCATCAAATAAAACGAAAGGCTCAGTCGA
AAGACTGGGCCTTTCGTTTTATCTGTTGTTTGTCGGTGAACGCTCTCCTGAGTAGGACAAATCCGCCGCT
AGGAGCTTGCGGCCCGGACGATCGAATTGGGGATCTTGAAGTACCTATTCCGAAGTTCCTATTCTCTAGA
AAGTATAGGAACTTCAGAGCGCTTTTGAAGCTGATGTGCTT
