>Addgene plasmid #65031 | pUC18T-mini-Tn7T-Gm-eyfp | addgene partial sequence | sequence record 115191 | EGFP-C 5'-CATGGTCCTGCTGGAGTTCGTG-3'
GTAATAAGCTTAATTAGCTGAGCTTGGACTCCTGTTGATAGATCCAGTAATGACCTCAGAACTCCATCTG
GATTTGTTCAGAACGCTCGGTTGCCGCCGGGCGTTTTTTATTGGTGAGAATCCAAGCTAGACTGCGATGA
GTGGCAGGGCGGGGCGTAATTTTTTTAAGGCAGTTATTGGTGCCCTTAAACGCCTGGGGTAATGACTCTC
TAGCTTGAGGCATCAAATAAAACGAAAGGCTCAGTCGAAAGACTGGGCCTTTCGTTTTATCTGTTGTTTG
TCGGTGAACGCTCTCCTGAGTAGGACAAATCCGCCGCTAGGAGCTTGCGGCCCGAGCTCATGCATGATCG
AATTAGCTTCAAAAGCGCTCTGAAGTTCCTATACTTTCTAGAGAATAGGAACTTCGGAATAGGAACTTCA
AGATCCCCTGATTCCCTTTGTCAACAGCAATGGATCGAATTGACATAAGCCTGTTCGGTTCGTAAACTGT
AATGCAAGTAGCGTATGCGCTCACGCAACTGGTCCAGAACCTTGACCGAACGCAGCGGTGGTAACGGCGC
AGTGGCGGTTTTCATGGCTTGTTATGACTGTTTTTTTGTACAGTCTATGCCTCGGGCATCCAAGCAGCAA
GCGCGTTACGCCGTGGGTCGATGTTTGATGTTATGGAGCAGCAACGATGTTAC
